>Addgene plasmid #223156 | pBK1311-AAV-EFSNC-dSaCas9-NIPP1(143-224) | addgene full sequence | sequence record 442888 | Addgene NGS Result
CCTGCAGGCAGCTGCGCGCTCGCTCGCTCACTGAGGCCGCCCGGGCGTCGGGCGACCTTTGGTCGCCCGG
CCTCAGTGAGCGAGCGAGCGCGCAGAGAGGGAGTGGCCAACTCCATCACTAGGGGTTCCTGCGGCCTCTA
GCTAGGTCTTGAAAGGAGTGGGAATTGGCTCCGGTGCCCGTCAGTGGGCAGAGCGCACATCGCCCACAGT
CCCCGAGAAGTTGGGGGGAGGGGTCGGCAATTGATCCGGTGCCTAGAGAAGGTGGCGCGGGGTAAACTGG
GAAAGTGATGTCGTGTACTGGCTCCGCCTTTTTCCCGAGGGTGGGGGAGAACCGTATATAAGTGCAGTAG
TCGCCGTGAACGTTCTTTTTCGCAACGGGTTTGCCGCCAGAACACAGGACCGGTGCCACCATGGACTACA
AAGACCATGACGGTGATTATAAAGATCATGACATAGATTACAAGGATGACGATGACAAGGGTGGATCGCC
AAAGAAAAAGAGGAAAGTCGCCCCAAAGAAGAAGCGGAAGGTCGGTATCCACGGAGTCCCAGCAGCCAAG
CGGAACTACATCCTGGGCCTGGCCATCGGCATCACCAGCGTGGGCTACGGCATCATCGACTACGAGACAC
GGGACGTGATCGATGCCGGCGTGCGGCTGTTCAAAGAGGCCAACGTGGAAAACAACGAGGGCAGGCGGAG
CAAGAGAGGCGCCAGAAGGCTGAAGCGGCGGAGGCGGCATAGAATCCAGAGAGTGAAGAAGCTGCTGTTC
GACTACAACCTGCTGACCGACCACAGCGAGCTGAGCGGCATCAACCCCTACGAGGCCAGAGTGAAGGGCC
TGAGCCAGAAGCTGAGCGAGGAAGAGTTCTCTGCCGCCCTGCTGCACCTGGCCAAGAGAAGAGGCGTGCA
CAACGTGAACGAGGTGGAAGAGGACACCGGCAACGAGCTGTCCACCAAAGAGCAGATCAGCCGGAACAGC
AAGGCCCTGGAAGAGAAATACGTGGCCGAACTGCAGCTGGAACGGCTGAAGAAAGACGGCGAAGTGCGGG
GCAGCATCAACAGATTCAAGACCAGCGACTACGTGAAAGAAGCCAAACAGCTGCTGAAGGTGCAGAAGGC
CTACCACCAGCTGGACCAGAGCTTCATCGACACCTACATCGACCTGCTGGAAACCCGGCGGACCTACTAT
GAGGGACCTGGCGAGGGCAGCCCCTTCGGCTGGAAGGACATCAAAGAATGGTACGAGATGCTGATGGGCC
ACTGCACCTACTTCCCCGAGGAACTGCGGAGCGTGAAGTACGCCTACAACGCCGACCTGTACAACGCCCT
GAACGACCTGAACAATCTCGTGATCACCAGGGACGAGAACGAGAAGCTGGAATATTACGAGAAGTTCCAG
ATCATCGAGAACGTGTTCAAGCAGAAGAAGAAGCCCACCCTGAAGCAGATCGCCAAAGAAATCCTCGTGA
ACGAAGAGGATATTAAGGGCTACAGAGTGACCAGCACCGGCAAGCCCGAGTTCACCAACCTGAAGGTGTA
CCACGACATCAAGGACATTACCGCCCGGAAAGAGATTATTGAGAACGCCGAGCTGCTGGATCAGATTGCC
AAGATCCTGACCATCTACCAGAGCAGCGAGGACATCCAGGAAGAACTGACCAATCTGAACTCCGAGCTGA
CCCAGGAAGAGATCGAGCAGATCTCTAATCTGAAGGGCTATACCGGCACCCACAACCTGAGCCTGAAGGC
CATCAACCTGATCCTGGACGAGCTGTGGCACACCAACGACAACCAGATCGCTATCTTCAACCGGCTGAAG
CTGGTGCCCAAGAAGGTGGACCTGTCCCAGCAGAAAGAGATCCCCACCACCCTGGTGGACGACTTCATCC
TGAGCCCCGTCGTGAAGAGAAGCTTCATCCAGAGCATCAAAGTGATCAACGCCATCATCAAGAAGTACGG
CCTGCCCAACGACATCATTATCGAGCTGGCCCGCGAGAAGAACTCCAAGGACGCCCAGAAAATGATCAAC
GAGATGCAGAAGCGGAACCGGCAGACCAACGAGCGGATCGAGGAAATCATCCGGACCACCGGCAAAGAGA
ACGCCAAGTACCTGATCGAGAAGATCAAGCTGCACGACATGCAGGAAGGCAAGTGCCTGTACAGCCTGGA
AGCCATCCCTCTGGAAGATCTGCTGAACAACCCCTTCAACTATGAGGTGGACCACATCATCCCCAGAAGC
GTGTCCTTCGACAACAGCTTCAACAACAAGGTGCTCGTGAAGCAGGAAGAAGCCAGCAAGAAGGGCAACC
GGACCCCATTCCAGTACCTGAGCAGCAGCGACAGCAAGATCAGCTACGAAACCTTCAAGAAGCACATCCT
GAATCTGGCCAAGGGCAAGGGCAGAATCAGCAAGACCAAGAAAGAGTATCTGCTGGAAGAACGGGACATC
AACAGGTTCTCCGTGCAGAAAGACTTCATCAACCGGAACCTGGTGGATACCAGATACGCCACCAGAGGCC
TGATGAACCTGCTGCGGAGCTACTTCAGAGTGAACAACCTGGACGTGAAAGTGAAGTCCATCAATGGCGG
CTTCACCAGCTTTCTGCGGCGGAAGTGGAAGTTTAAGAAAGAGCGGAACAAGGGGTACAAGCACCACGCC
GAGGACGCCCTGATCATTGCCAACGCCGATTTCATCTTCAAAGAGTGGAAGAAACTGGACAAGGCCAAAA
AAGTGATGGAAAACCAGATGTTCGAGGAAAAGCAGGCCGAGAGCATGCCCGAGATCGAAACCGAGCAGGA
GTACAAAGAGATCTTCATCACCCCCCACCAGATCAAGCACATTAAGGACTTCAAGGACTACAAGTACAGC
CACCGGGTGGACAAGAAGCCTAATAGAGAGCTGATTAACGACACCCTGTACTCCACCCGGAAGGACGACA
AGGGCAACACCCTGATCGTGAACAATCTGAACGGCCTGTACGACAAGGACAATGACAAGCTGAAAAAGCT
GATCAACAAGAGCCCCGAAAAGCTGCTGATGTACCACCACGACCCCCAGACCTACCAGAAACTGAAGCTG
ATTATGGAACAGTACGGCGACGAGAAGAATCCCCTGTACAAGTACTACGAGGAAACCGGGAACTACCTGA
CCAAGTACTCCAAAAAGGACAACGGCCCCGTGATCAAGAAGATTAAGTATTACGGCAACAAACTGAACGC
CCATCTGGACATCACCGACGACTACCCCAACAGCAGAAACAAGGTCGTGAAGCTGTCCCTGAAGCCCTAC
AGATTCGACGTGTACCTGGACAATGGCGTGTACAAGTTCGTGACCGTGAAGAATCTGGATGTGATCAAAA
AAGAAAACTACTACGAAGTGAATAGCAAGTGCTATGAGGAAGCTAAGAAGCTGAAGAAGATCAGCAACCA
GGCCGAGTTTATCGCCTCCTTCTACAACAACGATCTGATCAAGATCAACGGCGAGCTGTATAGAGTGATC
GGCGTGAACAACGACCTGCTGAACCGGATCGAAGTGAACATGATCGACATCACCTACCGCGAGTACCTGG
AAAACATGAACGACAAGAGGCCCCCCAGGATCATTAAGACAATCGCCTCCAAGACCCAGAGCATTAAGAA
GTACAGCACAGACATTCTGGGCAACCTGTATGAAGTGAAATCTAAGAAGCACCCTCAGATCATCAAAAAG
GGCAAAAGGCCGGCGGCCACGAAAAAGGCCGGCCAGGCAAAAAAGAAAAAGGGATCCGGTGGAGGAAGTG
GCGGGTCAGGGTCGGGTGGCACTAGTATGGGTGGAGAGGATGATGAACTCAAGGGCTTACTGGGGCTTCC
AGAGGAGGAAACTGAGCTTGATAACCTGACAGAGTTCAACACTGCCCACAACAAGCGGATTTCTACCCTT
ACCATTGAGGAGGGAAATCTGGACATTCAAAGACCAAAGAGGAAGAGGAAGAACTCACGGGTGACATTCA
GTGAGGATGATGAGATCATCAACCCAGAGGATGTGGATCCCTCAGTTGGTCGATTCAGGAACGCTAGCGG
AGGTGGTTCGCCAAAGAAGAAACGGAAGGTGGGATCCTGAAATAAAAGATCTTTGTTTTCATTAGATCTG
TGTGTTGGTTTTTTGTGTGCGGCCGGTACCGAGGGCCTATTTCCCATGATTCCTTCATATTTGCATATAC
GATACAAGGCTGTTAGAGAGATAATTGGAATTAATTTGACTGTAAACACAAAGATATTAGTACAAAATAC
GTGACGTAGAAAGTAATAATTTCTTGGGTAGTTTGCAGTTTTAAAATTATGTTTTAAAATGGACTATCAT
ATGCTTACCGTAACTTGAAAGTATTTCGATTTCTTGGCTTTATATATCTTGTGGAAAGGACGAAACACCG
GAGACCACGGCAGGTCTCAGTTTTAGTACTCTGGAAACAGAATCTACTAAAACAAGGCAAAATGCCGTGT
TTATCTCGTCAACTTGTTGGCGAGATTTTTGCGGCCGCAGGAACCCCTAGTGATGGAGTTGGCCACTCCC
TCTCTGCGCGCTCGCTCGCTCACTGAGGCCGGGCGACCAAAGGTCGCCCGACGCCCGGGCTTTGCCCGGG
CGGCCTCAGTGAGCGAGCGAGCGCGCAGCTGCCTGCAGGGGCGCCTGATGCGGTATTTTCTCCTTACGCA
TCTGTGCGGTATTTCACACCGCATA
[95 nt withheld, positions 4716-4810]
T
[46 nt withheld, positions 4812-4857]
C
[141 nt withheld, positions 4859-4999]
CCTTTGACGTTGGAGTCCACGTTCTTT
[37 nt withheld, positions 5027-5063]
ACTCTATCTCGGGCTATTCTTTTGATTTATAAGGGATTTTGCCGATTTCGGTCTATTGGTTAAAAAATGA
GCTGATTTAACAAAAATTTAACGCGAATTTTAACAAAATATTAACGTTTACAATTTTATGGTGCACTCTC
AGTACAATCTGCTCTGATGCCGCATAGTTAAGCCAGCCCCGACACCCGCCAACACCCGCTGACGCGCCCT
GACGGGCTTGTCTGCTCCCGGCATCCGCTTACAGACAAGCTGTGACCGTCTCCGGGAGCTGCATGTGTCA
GAGGTTTTCACCGTCATCACCGAAACGCGCGAGACGAAAGGGCCTCGTGATACGCCTATTTTTATAGGTT
AATGTCATGATAATAATGGTTTCTTAGACGTCAGGTGGCACTTTTCGGGGAAATGTGCGCGGAACCCCTA
TTTGTTTATTTTTCTAAATACATTCAAATATGTATCCGCTCATGAGACAATAACCCTGATAAATGCTTCA
ATAATATTGAAAAAGGAAGAGTATGAGTATTCAACATTTCCGTGTCGCCCTTATTCCCTTTTTTGCGGCA
TTTTGCCTTCCTGTTTTTGCTCACCCAGAAACGCTGGTGAAAGTAAAAGATGCTGAAGATCAGTTGGGTG
CACGAGTGGGTTACATCGAACTGGATCTCAACAGCGGTAAGATCCTTGAGAGTTTTCGCCCCGAAGAACG
TTTTCCAATGATGAGCACTTTTAAAGTTCTGCTATGTGGCGCGGTATTATCCCGTATTGACGCCGGGCAA
GAGCAACTCGGTCGCCGCATACACTATTCTCAGAATGACTTGGTTGAGTACTCACCAGTCACAGAAAAGC
ATCTTACGGATGGCATGACAGTAAGAGAATTATGCAGTGCTGCCATAACCATGAGTGATAACACTGCGGC
CAACTTACTTCTGACAACGATCGGAGGACCGAAGGAGCTAACCGCTTTTTTGCACAACATGGGGGATCAT
GTAACTCGCCTTGATCGTTGGGAACCGGAGCTGAATGAAGCCATACCAAACGACGAGCGTGACACCACGA
TGCCTGTAGCAATGGCAACAACGTTGCGCAAACTATTAACTGGCGAACTACTTACTCTAGCTTCCCGGCA
ACAATTAATAGACTGGATGGAGGCGGATAAAGTTGCAGGACCACTTCTGCGCTCGGCCCTTCCGGCTGGC
TGGTTTATTGCTGATAAATCTGGAGCCGGTGAGCGTGGAAGCCGCGGTATCATTGCAGCACTGGGGCCAG
ATGGTAAGCCCTCCCGTATCGTAGTTATCTACACGACGGGGAGTCAGGCAACTATGGATGAACGAAATAG
ACAGATCGCTGAGATAGGTGCCTCACTGATTAAGCATTGGTAACTGTCAGACCAAGTTTACTCATATATA
CTTTAGATTGATTTAAAACTTCATTTTTAATTTAAAAGGATCTAGGTGAAGATCCTTTTTGATAATCTCA
TGACCAAAATCCCTTAACGTGAGTTTTCGTTCCACTGAGCGTCAGACCCCGTAGAAAAGATCAAAGGATC
TTCTTGAGATCCTTTTTTTCTGCGCGTAATCTGCTGCTTGCAAACAAAAAAACCACCGCTACCAGCGGTG
GTTTGTTTGCCGGATCAAGAGCTACCAACTCTTTTTCCGAAGGTAACTGGCTTCAGCAGAGCGCAGATAC
CAAATACTGTTCTTCTAGTGTAGCCGTAGTTAGGCCACCACTTCAAGAACTCTGTAGCACCGCCTACATA
CCTCGCTCTGCTAATCCTGTTACCAGTGGCTGCTGCCAGTGGCGATAAGTCGTGTCTTACCGGGTTGGAC
TCAAGACGATAGTTACCGGATAAGGCGCAGCGGTCGGGCTGAACGGGGGGTTCGTGCACACAGCCCAGCT
TGGAGCGAACGACCTACACCGAACTGAGATACCTACAGCGTGAGCTATGAGAAAGCGCCACGCTTCCCGA
AGGGAGAAAGGCGGACAGGTATCCGGTAAGCGGCAGGGTCGGAACAGGAGAGCGCACGAGGGAGCTTCCA
GGGGGAAACGCCTGGTATCTTTATAGTCCTGTCGGGTTTCGCCACCTCTGACTTGAGCGTCGATTTTTGT
GATGCTCGTCAGGGGGGCGGAGCCTATGGAAAAACGCCAGCAACGCGGCCTTTTTACGGTTCCTGGCCTT
TTGCTGGCCTTTTGCTCACATGT
Features (pLannotate 1.2.2; 19 found; start..end, strand, type, name):
     12..39      +  repeat_region  AAV2 ITR (fragment): inverted terminal repeat of adeno-associated virus serotype 2 inverted
     68..95      +  repeat_region  AAV2 ITR (fragment): inverted terminal repeat of adeno-associated virus serotype 2 inverted
    142..160     +  CDS            small t antigen (fragment): SV40 (simian virus 40) small t antigen
    186..397     +  promoter       EF-1α core promoter: core promoter for human elongation factor EF-1α
    414..479     +  CDS            3xFLAG: three tandem FLAG® epitope tags, followed by an enterokinase cleavage site
    558..3713    +  CDS            cas9: CAS9_STAAU - Experimental evidence at protein level: Swiss-Prot protein existence level 1. CRISPR (clustered regularly interspaced short palindromic repeat) is an adaptive immune system that provides protection against mobile genetic elements (viruses, transposable elements and conjugative plasmids). CRISPR clusters contain spacers, sequences complementary to antecedent mobile elements, and target invading nucleic acids. CRISPR clusters are transcribed and processed into CRISPR RNA (crRNA). In type II CRISPR systems correct processing of pre-crRNA requires a trans- encoded small RNA (tracrRNA)
   3714..3761    +  CDS            nucleoplasmin NLS: bipartite nuclear localization signal from nucleoplasmin
   3807..4097    +  CDS            Ppp1r8 (fragment): PP1R8_MOUSE - Also known as Nipp1. Experimental evidence at protein level: Swiss-Prot protein existence level 1. Inhibitor subunit of the major nuclear protein phosphatase-1 (PP-1). It has RNA-binding activity but does not cleave RNA and may target PP-1 to RNA-associated substrates. May also be involved in pre- mRNA splicing. Binds DNA and might act as a transcriptional repressor. Essential for cell proliferation and early embryonic development. From Mus musculus (Mouse).
   4101..4149    +  polyA_signal   poly(A) signal: synthetic polyadenylation signal
   4161..4401    +  promoter       U6 promoter: RNA polymerase III promoter for human U6 snRNA
   4430..4505    +  misc_RNA       Sa gRNA scaffold: guide RNA scaffold for the Staphylococcus aureus CRISPR/Cas9 system
   4519..4659    +  repeat_region  AAV2 ITR: inverted terminal repeat of adeno-associated virus serotype 2 inverted
   4664..4715    -  misc_feature   bom (fragment): basis of mobility region from pBR322
   4734..5189    +  rep_origin     f1 ori (sequence partly withheld): f1 bacteriophage origin of replication; arrow indicates direction of (+) strand synthesis
   5190..5239    -  misc_feature   bom (fragment): basis of mobility region from pBR322
   5341..5376    -  CDS            rop (fragment): Rop protein, which maintains plasmids at low copy number; rop
   5471..5575    +  promoter       AmpR promoter: bla
   5576..6436    +  CDS            AmpR: β-lactamase; bla; confers resistance to ampicillin, carbenicillin, and related antibiotics
   6607..7195    +  rep_origin     ori: high-copy-number ColE1/pMB1/pBR322/pUC origin of replication
