[The description below was written by a language model from this plasmid's Addgene catalogue record and pLannotate feature annotations shown in this document.]
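Description:
pBK1311-AAV-EFSNC-dSaCas9-NIPP1(143-224) is an all-in-one AAV transfer plasmid for CRISPR-based epigenome editing in mammalian cells. The parental backbone is not named in the record, but the annotated 7,256-nt sequence shows a standard bacterial maintenance region: a high-copy ColE1/pUC-type origin, an ampicillin resistance gene (β-lactamase) with its own promoter, and an f1 phage origin. The payload lies between AAV2 inverted terminal repeats, which direct replication and packaging of the intervening DNA into AAV particles. The downstream ITR is annotated in full, while the upstream one is detected only as short fragments. This may reflect the difficulty of sequencing and annotating these repeats, and ITR instability is consistent with the use of a recombination-deficient growth strain.

Inside the ITRs, a compact EF-1α core promoter drives a single fusion protein. It consists of an N-terminal 3xFLAG epitope tag, Staphylococcus aureus Cas9 (nuclease-dead according to the construct name), a bipartite nucleoplasmin nuclear localization signal, and a truncated fragment of human NIPP1 (PPP1R8) covering amino acids 143–224. The annotation tool matched this fragment to the mouse orthologue, but the catalogue lists it as human. NIPP1 is a nuclear regulator of protein phosphatase-1 with reported transcriptional repressor activity, so the fragment presumably serves as the effector domain. A short synthetic poly(A) signal ends the transcript. Downstream, a human U6 Pol III promoter precedes an Sa gRNA scaffold with no spacer, leaving the user to insert a targeting sequence. The small SaCas9, minimal promoter and short effector keep both components within AAV packaging capacity, allowing single-vector delivery. The associated work describes this as an epigenome-editing platform with relevance to neurodegenerative disorders.
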