Addgene plasmid #223156: pBK1311-AAV-EFSNC-dSaCas9-NIPP1(143-224)
Purpose: Expression of truncated NIPP1 with dSaCas9 and empty gRNA scaffold
Depositing lab: Boris Kantor. Depositing organization: Duke University. Publication: All-in-one AAV-delivered epigenome-editing platform: proof-of-concept and therapeutic implications for neurodegenerative disorders. Kantor B, Odonovan B, Rittiner J, Hodgson D, Lindner N, Guerrero S, Dong W, Zhang A, Chiba-Falek O. bioRxiv [Preprint]. 2024 May 19:2023.04.14.536951. doi: 10.1101/2023.04.14.536951. PubMed 38798630.
Backbone
  Vector backbone: Unknown
  Vector type: Mammalian Expression, AAV, CRISPR
Growth in bacteria
  Bacterial resistance: Ampicillin, 100 μg/mL
  Growth temperature: 37°C
  Growth strain: NEB Stable
  Copy number: High Copy
Gene/Insert
  Gene/Insert name: NIPP1 (alt name: PPP1R8)
  Species: H. sapiens (human)
  Mutation: Encodes aa 143-224
  Entrez Gene: PPP1R8 (a.k.a. ARD-1, ARD1, NIPP-1, NIPP1, PRO2047)
  Promoter: EF1a
  Tag / fusion protein: 3xFLAG (N terminal on backbone)
  Cloning method: Unknown
Terms and licenses: Academic/Nonprofit Terms; Industry Terms: Not Available to Industry
Depositor comments: Please visit https://doi.org/10.1101/2023.04.14.536951 for bioRxiv preprint.
How to cite: pBK1311-AAV-EFSNC-dSaCas9-NIPP1(143-224) was a gift from Boris Kantor (Addgene plasmid # 223156 ; http://n2t.net/addgene:223156 ; RRID:Addgene_223156)
